>Addgene plasmid #168435 | pTL374 | addgene full sequence | sequence record 349980 | Addgene NGS Result
CGGTGCGGGCCTCTTCGCTATTACGCCAGATCCTTTTGTTGTTTCCGGGTGTACAATATGGACTTCCTCT
TTTCTGGCAACCAAACCCATACATCGGGATTCCTATAATACCTTCGTTGGTCTCCCTAACATGTAGGTGG
CGGAGGGGAGATATACAATAGAACAGATACCAGACAAGACATAATGGGCTAAACAAGACTACACCAATTA
CACTGCCTCATTGATGGTGGTACATAACGAACTAATACTGTAGCCCTAGACTTGATAGCCATCATCATAT
CGAAGTTTCACTACCCTTTTTCCATTTGCCATCTATTGAAGTAATAATAGGCGCATGCAACTTCTTTTCT
TTTTTTTTCTTTTCTCTCTCCCCCGTTGTTGTCTCACCATATCCGCAATGACAAAAAAATGATGGAAGAC
ACTAAAGGAAAAAATTAACGACAAAGACAGCACCAACAGATGTCGTTGTTCCAGAGCTGATGAGGGGTAT
CTCGAAGCACACGAAACTTTTTCCTTCCTTCATTCACGCACACTACTCTCTAATGAGCAACGGTATACGG
CCTTCCTTCCAGTTACTTGAATTTGAAATAAAAAAAAGTTTGCTGTCTTGCTATCAAGTATAAATAGACC
TGCAATTATTAATCTTTTGTTTCCTCGTCATTGTTCTCGTTCCCTTTCTTCCTTGTTTCTTTTTCTGCAC
AATATTTCAAGCTATACCAAGCATACAATCAACTCCAAGCTTGAAGCAAGCCTCCTGAAAGATGAAGCTA
CTGTCTTCTATCGAACAAGCATGCGATATTTGCCGACTTAAAAAGCTCAAGTGCTCCAAAGAAAAACCGA
AGTGCGCCAAGTGTCTGAAGAACAACTGGGAGTGTCGCTACTCTCCCAAAACCAAAAGGTCTCCGCTGAC
TAGGGCACATCTGACAGAAGTGGAATCAAGGCTAGAAAGACTGGAACAGCTATTTCTACTGATTTTTCCT
CGAGAAGACCTTGACATGATTTTGAAAATGGATTCTTTACAGGATATAAAAGCATTGTTAACAGGATTAT
TTGTACAAGATAATGTGAATAAAGATGCCGTCACAGATAGATTGGCTTCAGTGGAGACTGATATGCCTCT
AACATTGAGACAGCATAGAATAAGTGCGACATCATCATCGGAAGAGAGTAGTAACAAAGGTCAAAGACAG
TTGACTGTATCGCCGGAATTTGTAATACGACTCACTATAGGGCGAGCCGCCATCATGGAGGAGCAGAAGC
TGATCTCAGAGGAGGACCTGCATATGGCCATGGAGGCCGAATTCCTGGGCAAATTCGTGAGCAAAGCCCT
GGGCAAATGCAATGGTCGCGAACGCGGTTGGCGCGAAGAACGCCTGGATTATGCCATGGCATATCCGCCG
GGTCCGCCGACCGAAACCTACTATATGCGCCCGGTTGCCCGTACCGTGACCTTCAGCGCCGCCAATAGCG
TGTATGTGATTCCGCCGGCAGAACCGCCGCATCAGCAGAGTCCGGAAGGATCCGTCGACCTGCAGCGGCC
GCATAACTAGCATAACCCCTTGGGGCCTCTAAACGGGTCTTGAGGGGTTTTTTGCGCGCTTGCAGCCAAG
CTAATTCCGGGCGAATTTCTTATGATTTATGATTTTTATTATTAAATAAGTTATAAAAAAAATAAGTGTA
TACAAATTTTAAAGTGACTCTTAGGTTTTAAAACGAAAATTCTTATTCTTGAGTAACTCTTTCCTGTAGG
TCAGGTTGCTTTCTCAGGTATAGCATGAGGTCGCTCTTATTGACCACACCTCTACCGGCATGCAAGCTTG
GCGTAATCATGGTCATAGCTGTTTCCTGTGTGAAATTGTTATCCGCTCACAATTCCACACAACATACGAG
CCGGAAGCATAAAGTGTAAAGCCTGGGGTGCCTAATGAGTGAGCTAACTCACATTAATTGCGTTGCGCTC
ACTGCCCGCTTTCCAGTCGGGAAACCTGTCGTGCCAGCTGCATTAATGAATCGGCCAACGCGCGGGGAGA
GGCGGTTTGCGTATTGGGCGCTCTTCCGCTTCCTCGCTCACTGACTCGCTGCGCTCGGTCGTTCGGCTGC
GGCGAGCGGTATCAGCTCACTCAAAGGCGGTAATACGGTTATCCACAGAATCAGGGGATAACGCAGGAAA
GAACATGTGAGCAAAAGGCCAGCAAAAGGCCAGGAACCGTAAAAAGGCCGCGTTGCTGGCGTTTTTCCAT
AGGCTCCGCCCCCCTGACGAGCATCACAAAAATCGACGCTCAAGTCAGAGGTGGCGAAACCCGACAGGAC
TATAAAGATACCAGGCGTTTCCCCCTGGAAGCTCCCTCGTGCGCTCTCCTGTTCCGACCCTGCCGCTTAC
CGGATACCTGTCCGCCTTTCTCCCTTCGGGAAGCGTGGCGCTTTCTCATAGCTCACGCTGTAGGTATCTC
AGTTCGGTGTAGGTCGTTCGCTCCAAGCTGGGCTGTGTGCACGAACCCCCCGTTCAGCCCGACCGCTGCG
CCTTATCCGGTAACTATCGTCTTGAGTCCAACCCGGTAAGACACGACTTATCGCCACTGGCAGCAGCCAC
TGGTAACAGGATTAGCAGAGCGAGGTATGTAGGCGGTGCTACAGAGTTCTTGAAGTGGTGGCCTAACTAC
GGCTACACTAGAAGAACAGTATTTGGTATCTGCGCTCTGCTGAAGCCAGTTACCTTCGGAAAAAGAGTTG
GTAGCTCTTGATCCGGCAAACAAACCACCGCTGGTAGCGGTGGTTTTTTTGTTTGCAAGCAGCAGATTAC
GCGCAGAAAAAAAGGATCTCAAGAAGATCCTTTGATCTTTTCTACGGGGTCTGACGCTCAGTGGAACGAA
AACTCACGTTAAGGGATTTTGGTCATGAGATTATCAAAAAGGATCTTCACCTAGATCCTTTTAAATTAAA
AATGAAGTTTTAAATCAATCTAAAGTATATATGAGTAACCTGAGGCTATGGCAGGGCCTGCCGCCCCGAC
GTTGGCTGCGAGCCCTGGGCCTTCACCCGAACTTGGGGGGTGGGGTGGGGAAAAGGAAGAAACGCGGGCG
TATTGGCCCCAATGGGGTCTCGGTGGGGTATCGACAGAGTGCCAGCCCTGGGACCGAACCCCGCGTTTAT
GAACAAACGACCCAACACCGTGCGTTTTATTCTGTCTTTTTATTGCCGTCATAGCGCGGGTTCCTTCCGG
TATTGTCTCCTTCCGTGTTTCAGTTAGCCTCCCCCTAGGGTGGGCGAAGAACTCCAGCATGAGATCCCCG
CGCTGGAGGATCATCCAGCCGGCGTCCCGGAAAACGATTCCGAAGCCCAACCTTTCATAGAAGGCGGCGG
TGGAATCGAAATCTCGTGATGGCAGGTTGGGCGTCGCTTGGTCGGTCATTTCGAACCCCAGAGTCCCGCT
CAGAAGAACTCGTCAAGAAGGCGATAGAAGGCGATGCGCTGCGAATCGGGAGCGGCGATACCGTAAAGCA
CGAGGAAGCGGTCAGCCCATTCGCCGCCAAGCTCTTCAGCAATATCACGGGTAGCCAACGCTATGTCCTG
ATAGCGGTCCGCCACACCCAGCCGGCCACAGTCGATGAATCCAGAAAAGCGGCCATTTTCCACCATGATA
TTCGGCAAGCAGGCATCGCCATGAGTCACGACGAGATCCTCGCCGTCGGGCATGCTCGCCTTGAGCCTGG
CGAACAGTTCGGCTGGCGCGAGCCCCTGATGCTCTTCGTCCAGATCATCCTGATCGACAAGACCGGCTTC
CATCCGAGTACGTGCTCGCTCGATGCGATGTTTCGCTTGGTGGTCGAATGGGCAGGTAGCCGGATCAAGC
GTATGCAGCCGCCGCATTGCATCAGCCATGATGGATACTTTCTCGGCAGGAGCAAGGTGAGATGACAGGA
GATCCTGCCCCGGCACTTCGCCCAATAGCAGCCAGTCCCTTCCCGCTTCAGTGACAACGTCGAGCACAGC
TGCGCAAGGAACGCCCGTCGTGGCCAGCCACGATAGCCGCGCTGCCTCGTCTTGCAGTTCATTCAGGGCA
CCGGACAGGTCGGTCTTGACAAAAAGAACCGGGCGCCCCTGCGCTGACAGCCGGAACACGGCGGCATCAG
AGCAGCCGATTGTCTGTTGTGCCCAGTCATAGCCGAATAGCCTCTCCACCCAAGCGGCCGGAGAACCTGC
GTGCAATCCATCTTGTTCAATCATACTCTTCCTTTTTCAATATTATTGAAGCATTTATCAGGGTTATTGT
CTCATGAGCGGATACATATTTGAATGTATTTAGAAAAATAAACAAATAGGGGTTCCGCGCACATTTCCCC
GAAAAGTGCCACCTGAACGAAGCATCTGTGCTTCATTTTGTAGAACAAAAATGCAACGCGAGAGCGCTAA
TTTTTCAAACAAAGAATCTGAGCTGCATTTTTACAGAACAGAAATGCAACGCGAAAGCGCTATTTTACCA
ACGAAGAATCTGTGCTTCATTTTTGTAAAACAAAAATGCAACGCGAGAGCGCTAATTTTTCAAACAAAGA
ATCTGAGCTGCATTTTTACAGAACAGAAATGCAACGCGAGAGCGCTATTTTACCAACAAAGAATCTATAC
TTCTTTTTTGTTCTACAAAAATGCATCCCGAGAGCGCTATTTTTCTAACAAAGCATCTTAGATTACTTTT
TTTCTCCTTTGTGCGCTCTATAATGCAGTCTCTTGATAACTTTTTGCACTGTAGGTCCGTTAAGGTTAGA
AGAAGGCTACTTTGGTGTCTATTTTCTCTTCCATAAAAAAAGCCTGACTCCACTTCCCGCGTTTACTGAT
TACTAGCGAAGCTGCGGGTGCATTTTTTCAAGATAAAGGCATCCCCGATTATATTCTATACCGATGTGGA
TTGCGCATACTTTGTGAACAGAAAGTGATAGCGTTGATGATTCTTCATTGGTCAGAAAATTATGAACGGT
TTCTTCTATTTTGTCTCTATATACTACGTATAGGAAATGTTTACATTTTCGTATTGTTTTCGATTCACTC
TATGAATAGTTCTTACTACAATTTTTTTGTCTAAAGAGTAATACTAGAGATAAACATAAAAAATGTAGAG
GTCGAGTTTAGATGCAAGTTCAAGGAGCGAAAGGTGGATGGGTAGGTTATATAGGGATATAGCACAGAGA
TATATAGCAAAGAGATACTTTTGAGCAATGTTTGTGGAAGCGGTATTCGCAATATTTTAGTAGCTCGTTA
CAGTCCGGTGCGTTTTTGGTTTTTTGAAAGTGCGTCTTCAGAGCGCTTTTGGTTTTCAAAAGCGCTCTGA
AGTTCCTATACTTTCTAGAGAATAGGAACTTCGGAATAGGAACTTCAAAGCGTTTCCGAAAACGAGCGCT
TCCGAAAATGCAACGCGAGCTGCGCACATACAGCTCACTGTTCACGTCGCACCTATATCTGCGTGTTGCC
TGTATATATATATACATGAGAAGAACGGCATAGTGCGTGTTTATGCTTAAATGCGTACTTATATGCGTCT
ATTTATGTAGGATGAAAGGTAGTCTAGTACCTCCTGTGATATTATCCCATTCCATGCGGGGTATCGTATG
CTTCCTTCAGCACTACCCTTTAGCTGTTCTATATGCTGCCACTCCTCAATTGGATTAGTCTCATCCTTCA
ATGCTATCATTTCCTTTGATATTGGATCATACTAAGAAACCATTATTATCATGACATTAACCTATAAAAA
TAGGCGTATCACGAGGCCCTTTCGTCTCGCGCGTTTCGGTGATGACGGTGAAAACCTCTGACACATGCAG
CTCCCGGAGACGGTCACAGCTTGTCTGTAAGCGGATGCCGGGAGCAGACAAGCCCGTCAGGGCGCGTCAG
CGGGTGTTGGCGGGTGTCGGGGCTGGCTTAACTATGCGGCATCAGAGCAGATTGTACTGAGAGTGCACCA
TAGATCAACGACATTACTATATATATAATATAGGAAGCATTTAATAGAACAGCATCGTAATATATGTGTA
CTTTGCAGTTATGACGCCAGATGGCAGTAGTGGAAGATATTCTTTATTGAAAAATAGCTTGTCACCTTAC
GTACAATCTTGATCCGGAGCTTTTCTTTTTTTGCCGATTAAGAATTAATTCGGTCGAAAAAAGAAAAGGA
GAGGGCCAAGAGGGAGGGCATTGGTGACTATTGAGCACGTGAGTATACGTGATTAAGCACACAAAGGCAG
CTTGGAGTATGTCTGTTATTAATTTCACAGGTAGTTCTGGTCCATTGGTGAAAGTTTGCGGCTTGCAGAG
CACAGAGGCCGCAGAATGTGCTCTAGATTCCGATGCTGACTTGCTGGGTATTATATGTGTGCCCAATAGA
AAGAGAACAATTGACCCGGTTATTGCAAGGAAAATTTCAAGTCTTGTAAAAGCATATAAAAATAGTTCAG
GCACTCCGAAATACTTGGTTGGCGTGTTTCGTAATCAACCTAAGGAGGATGTTTTGGCTCTGGTCAATGA
TTACGGCATTGATATCGTCCAACTGCATGGAGATGAGTCGTGGCAAGAATACCAAGAGTTCCTCGGTTTG
CCAGTTATTAAAAGACTCGTATTTCCAAAAGACTGCAACATACTACTCAGTGCAGCTTCACAGAAACCTC
ATTCGTTTATTCCCTTGTTTGATTCAGAAGCAGGTGGGACAGGTGAACTTTTGGATTGGAACTCGATTTC
TGACTGGGTTGGAAGGCAAGAGAGCCCCGAAAGCTTACATTTTATGTTAGCTGGTGGACTGACGCCAGAA
AATGTTGGTGATGCGCTTAGATTAAATGGCGTTATTGGTGTTGATGTAAGCGGAGGTGTGGAGACAAATG
GTGTAAAAGACTCTAACAAAATAGCAAATTTCGTCAAAAATGCTAAGAAATAGGTTATTACTGAGTAGTA
TTTATTTAAGTATTGTTTGTGCACTTGCCGATCTATGCGGTGTGAAATACCGCACAGATGCGTAAGGAGA
AAATACCGCATCAGGAAATTGTAAGCGTTAATATTTTGTTAAAATTCGCGTTAAATTTTTGTTAAATCAG
CTCATTTTTTAACCAATAGGCCGAAATCGGCAAAATCCCTTATAAATCAAAAGAATAGACCGAGATAGGG
T
[37 nt withheld, positions 7142-7178]
AAAGAACGTGGACTCCAACGTCAAAGG
[49 nt withheld, positions 7206-7254]
T
[91 nt withheld, positions 7256-7346]
G
[124 nt withheld, positions 7348-7471]
CCATTCGCCATTCAGGCTGCGCAACTGTTGGGAAGGGCGAT
Features (pLannotate 1.2.2; 23 found; start..end, strand, type, name):
     30..734     +  promoter       ADH1 promoter: S. cerevisiae ADH1; promoter for alcohol dehydrogenase 1
    762..1202    +  CDS            GAL4 DNA binding domain: DNA binding domain of the GAL4 transcriptional activator; Saccharomyces cerevisiae GAL4 (truncated)
   1213..1231    +  promoter       T7 promoter: promoter for bacteriophage T7 RNA polymerase
   1547..1594    +  terminator     T7 terminator: transcription terminator for bacteriophage T7 RNA polymerase
   1621..1808    +  terminator     ADH1 terminator: S. cerevisiae ADH1; transcription terminator for the S. cerevisiae alcohol dehydrogenase 1 (ADH1) gene
   1856..1872    -  protein_bind   lac operator: The lac repressor binds to the lac operator to inhibit transcription in E. coli. This inhibition can be relieved by adding lactose or isopropyl-β-D-thiogalactopyranoside (IPTG). lac repressor encoded by lacI
   1880..1910    -  promoter       lac promoter: promoter for the E. coli lac operon
   1925..1946    -  protein_bind   CAP binding site: CAP binding activates transcription in the presence of cAMP. E. coli catabolite activator protein
   1959..2051    -  CDS            lacI (fragment): lac repressor; lacI; The lac repressor binds to the lac operator to inhibit transcription in E. coli. This inhibition can be relieved by adding lactose or isopropyl-β-D-thiogalactopyranoside (IPTG).
   2234..2822    -  rep_origin     ori: high-copy-number ColE1/pMB1/pBR322/pUC origin of replication
   3044..3060    +  polyA_signal   bGH poly(A) signal (fragment): bovine growth hormone polyadenylation signal
   3151..3198    -  polyA_signal   HSV TK poly(A) signal: herpes simplex virus thymidine kinase polyadenylation signal (Cole and Stacy, 1985)
   3257..3409    -  CDS            ble (fragment): BLE_KLEPN - Experimental evidence at protein level: Swiss-Prot protein existence level 1. Binding protein with a strong affinity to the bleomycin family of antibiotics. Binds to CL990; an antimitotic-antibiotic compound. From Klebsiella pneumoniae.
   3430..4224    -  CDS            NeoR/KanR: aminoglycoside phosphotransferase from Tn5; aph(3')-II (or nptII); confers resistance to neomycin, kanamycin, and G418 (Geneticin®)
   4225..4329    -  promoter       AmpR promoter: bla
   4356..5698    -  rep_origin     2μ ori: yeast 2μ plasmid origin of replication
   5766..5801    +  CDS            rop (fragment): Rop protein, which maintains plasmids at low copy number; rop
   5903..5952    +  misc_feature   bom (fragment): basis of mobility region from pBR322
   6091..6238    +  promoter       TRP1 promoter: S. cerevisiae TRP1
   6239..6913    +  CDS            TRP1: phosphoribosylanthranilate isomerase, required for tryptophan biosynthesis; S. cerevisiae TRP1; yeast auxotrophic marker
   6964..7015    +  misc_feature   bom (fragment): basis of mobility region from pBR322
   7043..7471    -  rep_origin     f1 ori (sequence partly withheld): f1 bacteriophage origin of replication; arrow indicates direction of (+) strand synthesis
   7475..29      -  CDS            lacZα (fragment) (across the origin): LacZα fragment of β-galactosidase; lacZ fragment
