[The description below was written by a language model from this plasmid's Addgene catalogue record and pLannotate feature annotations shown in this document.]
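Description:
pTL374 is a yeast two-hybrid bait plasmid built on the pGBKT7 backbone, a yeast expression and E. coli shuttle vector of about 7.5 kb. In bacteria it replicates from a high-copy ColE1/pUC-type origin and is selected with kanamycin through the Tn5 aminoglycoside phosphotransferase gene (NeoR/KanR), which is driven by the bla (AmpR) promoter. In Saccharomyces cerevisiae it is maintained episomally by the 2μ origin and selected by complementation of tryptophan auxotrophy with the TRP1 marker and its own promoter. An f1 origin is also present, along with several short remnants of earlier cloning vectors (lac promoter/operator, lacI, lacZα, rop, bom, ble and poly(A) fragments) that appear to be backbone carry-over rather than functional parts.

The expression cassette uses the constitutive yeast ADH1 promoter to drive the GAL4 DNA-binding domain, followed by a T7 promoter, the cloning region, a T7 terminator and the ADH1 terminator. The catalogue lists the insert as the rice (Oryza sativa) locus LOC_Os02g48170. The feature table does not annotate it, but the unannotated gap of roughly 300 nt between the T7 promoter and the T7 terminator is where it would sit, presumably fused in frame to the GAL4 DNA-binding domain. The record does not state whether the full coding sequence or only a domain was cloned, and the cloning method is unknown. The internal T7 promoter would allow in vitro transcription of the insert without the GAL4 portion.

Such a bait is paired with a GAL4 activation-domain prey plasmid, so that an interaction reconstitutes GAL4 activity and switches on reporter genes. The associated publication concerns host-target binding by a conserved blast fungus effector, suggesting this rice protein was tested as a candidate effector target.
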