Addgene plasmid #168435: pTL374
Purpose: pGBKT7 yeast two-hybrid plasmid
Depositing lab: Sophien Kamoun. Depositing organization: Sainsbury Laboratory, Norwich. Publication: A single amino acid polymorphism in a conserved effector of the multihost blast fungus pathogen expands host-target binding spectrum. Bentham AR, Petit-Houdenot Y, Win J, Chuma I, Terauchi R, Banfield MJ, Kamoun S, Langner T. PLoS Pathog. 2021 Nov 10;17(11):e1009957. doi: 10.1371/journal.ppat.1009957. eCollection 2021 Nov. PubMed 34758051.
Backbone
  Vector backbone: pGBKT7
  Vector type: Yeast Expression
Growth in bacteria
  Bacterial resistance: Kanamycin, 50 μg/mL
  Growth temperature: 37°C
  Growth strain: DH5alpha
  Copy number: High Copy
Gene/Insert
  Gene/Insert name: LOC_ Os02g48170
  Species: Oryza sativa
  Cloning method: Unknown
Terms and licenses: Academic/Nonprofit Terms; Industry Terms: Not Available to Industry
How to cite: pTL374 was a gift from Sophien Kamoun (Addgene plasmid # 168435 ; http://n2t.net/addgene:168435 ; RRID:Addgene_168435)
