>Addgene plasmid #168435 | pTL374 | depositor partial sequence | sequence record 326535 | insert
GAATTCCTGGGCAAATTCGTGAGCAAAGCCCTGGGCAAATGCAATGGTCGCGAACGCGGTTGGCGCGAAG
AACGCCTGGATTATGCCATGGCATATCCGCCGGGTCCGCCGACCGAAACCTACTATATGCGCCCGGTTGC
CCGTACCGTGACCTTCAGCGCCGCCAATAGCGTGTATGTGATTCCGCCGGCAGAACCGCCGCATCAGCAG
AGTCCGGAAGGATCC
